>Addgene plasmid #171870 | pGEX-GST-His6-2_HBD | addgene full sequence | sequence record 338468 | Addgene NGS Result
GGCATAAATATCTCACTCGCAATCAAATTCAGCCGATAGCGGAACGGGAAGGCGACTGGAGTGCCATGTC
CGGTTTTCAACAAACCATGCAAATGCTGAATGAGGGCATCGTTCCCACTGCGATGCTGGTTGCCAACGAT
CAGATGGCGCTGGGCGCAATGCGCGCCATTACCGAGTCCGGGCTGCGCGTTGGTGCGGATATCTCGGTAG
TGGGATACGACGATACCGAAGACAGCTCATGTTATATCCCGCCGTTAACCACCATCAAACAGGATTTTCG
CCTGCTGGGGCAAACCAGCGTGGACCGCTTGCTGCAACTCTCTCAGGGCCAGGCGGTGAAGGGCAATCAG
CTGTTGCCCGTCTCACTGGTGAAAAGAAAAACCACCCTGGCGCCCAATACGCAAACCGCCTCTCCCCGCG
CGTTGGCCGATTCATTAATGCAGCTGGCACGACAGGTTTCCCGACTGGAAAGCGGGCAGTGAGCGCAACG
CAATTAATGTAAGTTAGCTCACTCATTAGGCACCCCAGGCTTTACACTTTATGCTTCCGGCTCGTATGTT
GTGTGGAATTGTGAGCGGATAACAATTTCACACAGGAAACAGCTATGACCATGATTACGGATTCACTGGC
CGTCGTTTTACAACGTCGTGACTGGGAAAACCCTGGCGTTACCCAACTTAATCGCCTTGCAGCACATCCC
CCTTTCGCCAGCTGGCGTAATAGCGAAGAGGCCCGCACCGATCGCCCTTCCCAACAGTTGCGCAGCCTGA
ATGGCGAATGGCGCTTTGCCTGGTTTCCGGCACCAGAAGCGGTGCCGGAAAGCTGGCTGGAGTGCGATCT
TCCTGAGGCCGATACTGTCGTCGTCCCCTCAAACTGGCAGATGCACGGTTACGATGCGCCCATCTACACC
AACGTGACCTATCCCATTACGGTCAATCCGCCGTTTGTTCCCACGGAGAATCCGACGGGTTGTTACTCGC
TCACATTTAATGTTGATGAAAGCTGGCTACAGGAAGGCCAGACGCGAATTATTTTTGATGGCGTTGGAAT
TAGCTTATCGACTGCACGGTGCACCAATGCTTCTGGCGTCAGGCAGCCATCGGAAGCTGTGGTATGGCTG
TGCAGGTCGTAAATCACTGCATAATTCGTGTCGCTCAAGGCGCACTCCCGTTCTGGATAATGTTTTTTGC
GCCGACATCATAACGGTTCTGGCAAATATTCTGAAATGAGCTGTTGACAATTAATCATCGGCTCGTATAA
TGTGTGGAATTGTGAGCGGATAACAATTTCACACAGGAAACAGTATTCATGTCCCCTATACTAGGTTATT
GGAAAATTAAGGGCCTTGTGCAACCCACTCGACTTCTTTTGGAATATCTTGAAGAAAAATATGAAGAGCA
TTTGTATGAGCGCGATGAAGGTGATAAATGGCGAAACAAAAAGTTTGAATTGGGTTTGGAGTTTCCCAAT
CTTCCTTATTATATTGATGGTGATGTTAAATTAACACAGTCTATGGCCATCATACGTTATATAGCTGACA
AGCACAACATGTTGGGTGGTTGTCCAAAAGAGCGTGCAGAGATTTCAATGCTTGAAGGAGCGGTTTTGGA
TATTAGATACGGTGTTTCGAGAATTGCATATAGTAAAGACTTTGAAACTCTCAAAGTTGATTTTCTTAGC
AAGCTACCTGAAATGCTGAAAATGTTCGAAGATCGTTTATGTCATAAAACATATTTAAATGGTGATCATG
TAACCCATCCTGACTTCATGTTGTATGACGCTCTTGATGTTGTTTTATACATGGACCCAATGTGCCTGGA
TGCGTTCCCAAAATTAGTTTGTTTTAAAAAACGTATTGAAGCTATCCCACAAATTGATAAGTACTTGAAA
TCCAGCAAGTATATAGCATGGCCTTTGCAGGGCTGGCAAGCCACGTTTGGTGGTGGCGACCATCCTCCAA
AATCGGATCTGGTTCCGCGTGGATCTCGTCGTGCATCTGTTGGATATACCATGGGCCATCATCATCATCA
TCATCATCATCATCACAGCAGCGGCCATATCGAAGATCGTCATATGATGTTCTATGCCGTGAGGAGGGGC
CGCAAGACCGGGGTCTTTCTGACCTGGAATGAGTGCAGAGCACAGGTGGACCGGTTTCCTGCTGCCAGAT
TTAAGAAGTTTGCCACAGAGGATGAGGCCTGGGCCTTTGTCAGGAAATCTGCAAGCGGAGGCGGAGGGGG
AGGAATGTTCTATGCCGTGAGGAGGGGCCGCAAGACCGGGGTCTTTCTGACCTGGAATGAGTGCAGAGCA
CAGGTGGACCGGTTTCCTGCTGCCAGATTTAAGAAGTTTGCCACAGAGGATGAGGCCTGGGCCTTTGTCA
GGAAATCTGCAAGCGGAGGCGGAGGGGGAGGAATTCATCGTGACTGACGATCTGCCTCGCGCGTTTCGGT
GATGACGGTGAAAACCTCTGACACATGCAGCTCCCGGAGACGGTCACAGCTTGTCTGTAAGCGGATGCCG
GGAGCAGACAAGCCCGTCAGGGCGCGTCAGCGGGTGTTGGCGGGTGTCGGGGCGCAGCCATGACCCAGTC
ACGTAGCGATAGCGGAGTGTATAATTCTTGAAGACGAAAGGGCCTCGTGATACGCCTATTTTTATAGGTT
AATGTCATGATAATAATGGTTTCTTAGACGTCAGGTGGCACTTTTCGGGGAAATGTGCGCGGAACCCCTA
TTTGTTTATTTTTCTAAATACATTCAAATATGTATCCGCTCATGAGACAATAACCCTGATAAATGCTTCA
ATAATATTGAAAAAGGAAGAGTATGAGTATTCAACATTTCCGTGTCGCCCTTATTCCCTTTTTTGCGGCA
TTTTGCCTTCCTGTTTTTGCTCACCCAGAAACGCTGGTGAAAGTAAAAGATGCTGAAGATCAGTTGGGTG
CACGAGTGGGTTACATCGAACTGGATCTCAACAGCGGTAAGATCCTTGAGAGTTTTCGCCCCGAAGAACG
TTTTCCAATGATGAGCACTTTTAAAGTTCTGCTATGTGGCGCGGTATTATCCCGTGTTGACGCCGGGCAA
GAGCAACTCGGTCGCCGCATACACTATTCTCAGAATGACTTGGTTGAGTACTCACCAGTCACAGAAAAGC
ATCTTACGGATGGCATGACAGTAAGAGAATTATGCAGTGCTGCCATAACCATGAGTGATAACACTGCGGC
CAACTTACTTCTGACAACGATCGGAGGACCGAAGGAGCTAACCGCTTTTTTGCACAACATGGGGGATCAT
GTAACTCGCCTTGATCGTTGGGAACCGGAGCTGAATGAAGCCATACCAAACGACGAGCGTGACACCACGA
TGCCTGCAGCAATGGCAACAACGTTGCGCAAACTATTAACTGGCGAACTACTTACTCTAGCTTCCCGGCA
ACAATTAATAGACTGGATGGAGGCGGATAAAGTTGCAGGACCACTTCTGCGCTCGGCCCTTCCGGCTGGC
TGGTTTATTGCTGATAAATCTGGAGCCGGTGAGCGTGGGTCTCGCGGTATCATTGCAGCACTGGGGCCAG
ATGGTAAGCCCTCCCGTATCGTAGTTATCTACACGACGGGGAGTCAGGCAACTATGGATGAACGAAATAG
ACAGATCGCTGAGATAGGTGCCTCACTGATTAAGCATTGGTAACTGTCAGACCAAGTTTACTCATATATA
CTTTAGATTGATTTAAAACTTCATTTTTAATTTAAAAGGATCTAGGTGAAGATCCTTTTTGATAATCTCA
TGACCAAAATCCCTTAACGTGAGTTTTCGTTCCACTGAGCGTCAGACCCCGTAGAAAAGATCAAAGGATC
TTCTTGAGATCCTTTTTTTCTGCGCGTAATCTGCTGCTTGCAAACAAAAAAACCACCGCTACCAGCGGTG
GTTTGTTTGCCGGATCAAGAGCTACCAACTCTTTTTCCGAAGGTAACTGGCTTCAGCAGAGCGCAGATAC
CAAATACTGTCCTTCTAGTGTAGCCGTAGTTAGGCCACCACTTCAAGAACTCTGTAGCACCGCCTACATA
CCTCGCTCTGCTAATCCTGTTACCAGTGGCTGCTGCCAGTGGCGATAAGTCGTGTCTTACCGGGTTGGAC
TCAAGACGATAGTTACCGGATAAGGCGCAGCGGTCGGGCTGAACGGGGGGTTCGTGCACACAGCCCAGCT
TGGAGCGAACGACCTACACCGAACTGAGATACCTACAGCGTGAGCTATGAGAAAGCGCCACGCTTCCCGA
AGGGAGAAAGGCGGACAGGTATCCGGTAAGCGGCAGGGTCGGAACAGGAGAGCGCACGAGGGAGCTTCCA
GGGGGAAACGCCTGGTATCTTTATAGTCCTGTCGGGTTTCGCCACCTCTGACTTGAGCGTCGATTTTTGT
GATGCTCGTCAGGGGGGCGGAGCCTATGGAAAAACGCCAGCAACGCGGCCTTTTTACGGTTCCTGGCCTT
TTGCTGGCCTTTTGCTCACATGTTCTTTCCTGCGTTATCCCCTGATTCTGTGGATAACCGTATTACCGCC
TTTGAGTGAGCTGATACCGCTCGCCGCAGCCGAACGACCGAGCGCAGCGAGTCAGTGAGCGAGGAAGCGG
AAGAGCGCCTGATGCGGTATTTTCTCCTTACGCATCTGTGCGGTATTTCACACCGCATAAATTCCGACAC
CATCGAATGGCGCAAAACCTTTCGCGGTATGGCATGATAGCGCCCGGAAGAGAGTCAATTCAGGGTGGTG
AATGTGAAACCAGTAACGTTATACGATGTCGCAGAGTATGCCGGTGTCTCTTATCAGACCGTTTCCCGCG
TGGTGAACCAGGCCAGCCACGTTTCTGCGAAAACGCGGGAAAAAGTGGAAGCGGCGATGGCGGAGCTGAA
TTACATTCCCAACCGCGTGGCACAACAACTGGCGGGCAAACAGTCGTTGCTGATTGGCGTTGCCACCTCC
AGTCTGGCCCTGCACGCGCCGTCGCAAATTGTCGCGGCGATTAAATCTCGCGCCGATCAACTGGGTGCCA
GCGTGGTGGTGTCGATGGTAGAACGAAGCGGCGTCGAAGCCTGTAAAGCGGCGGTGCACAATCTTCTCGC
GCAACGCGTCAGTGGGCTGATCATTAACTATCCGCTGGATGACCAGGATGCCATTGCTGTGGAAGCTGCC
TGCACTAATGTTCCGGCGTTATTTCTTGATGTCTCTGACCAGACACCCATCAACAGTATTATTTTCTCCC
ATGAAGACGGTACGCGACTGGGCGTGGAGCATCTGGTCGCATTGGGTCACCAGCAAATCGCGCTGTTAGC
GGGCCCATTAAGTTCTGTCTCGGCGCGTCTGCGTCTGGCTGGCT
Features (pLannotate 1.2.2; 18 found; start..end, strand, type, name):
    495..516     +  protein_bind   CAP binding site: CAP binding activates transcription in the presence of cAMP. E. coli catabolite activator protein
    531..561     +  promoter       lac promoter: promoter for the E. coli lac operon
    569..585     +  protein_bind   lac operator: The lac repressor binds to the lac operator to inhibit transcription in E. coli. This inhibition can be relieved by adding lactose or isopropyl-β-D-thiogalactopyranoside (IPTG). lac repressor encoded by lacI
    605..778     +  CDS            lacZα: LacZα fragment of β-galactosidase; lacZ fragment
   1042..1158    -  CDS            yciV (fragment): RNAAM_ECOLI - Also known as trpH From Escherichia coli (strain K12).
   1234..1262    +  promoter       tac promoter: strong E. coli promoter; hybrid between the trp and lac UV5 promoters
   1270..1286    +  protein_bind   lac operator: The lac repressor binds to the lac operator to inhibit transcription in E. coli. This inhibition can be relieved by adding lactose or isopropyl-β-D-thiogalactopyranoside (IPTG). lac repressor encoded by lacI
   1309..1962    +  CDS            GST26_SCHJA: Experimental evidence at protein level: Swiss-Prot protein existence level 1. GST isoenzymes appear to play a central role in the parasite detoxification system. Other functions are also suspected including a role in increasing the solubility of haematin in the parasite gut. From Schistosoma japonicum (Blood fluke).
   2017..2034    +  CDS            capTEV™ (fragment): composite tag for in vivo biotinylation, TEV protease cleavage, and 6xHis tagging
   2227..2394    +  CDS            RNASEH1 (fragment): RNH1_HUMAN - Also known as RNH1. Experimental evidence at protein level: Swiss-Prot protein existence level 1. Endonuclease that specifically degrades the RNA of RNA-DNA hybrids (PubMed:10497183). Plays a role in RNA polymerase II (RNAp II) transcription termination by degrading R-loop RNA-DNA hybrid formation at G-rich pause sites located downstream of the poly(A) site and behind the elongating RNAp II (PubMed:21700224). From Homo sapiens (Human).
   2432..2471    +  CDS            rop (fragment): Rop protein, which maintains plasmids at low copy number; rop
   2573..2613    +  misc_feature   bom (fragment): basis of mobility region from pBR322
   2718..2822    +  promoter       AmpR promoter: bla
   2823..3683    +  CDS            AmpR: β-lactamase; bla; confers resistance to ampicillin, carbenicillin, and related antibiotics
   3854..4442    +  rep_origin     ori: high-copy-number ColE1/pMB1/pBR322/pUC origin of replication
   4628..4679    -  misc_feature   bom (fragment): basis of mobility region from pBR322
   4686..4763    +  promoter       lacI promoter: lacI
   4764..482     +  CDS            lacI (across the origin): lac repressor; lacI; The lac repressor binds to the lac operator to inhibit transcription in E. coli. This inhibition can be relieved by adding lactose or isopropyl-β-D-thiogalactopyranoside (IPTG).
