[The description below was written by a language model from this plasmid's Addgene catalogue record and pLannotate feature annotations shown in this document.]
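Description:
pGEX-GST-His6-2_HBD is a bacterial expression plasmid built on the pGEX-2TK backbone for producing a recombinant DNA–RNA hybrid sensor protein in E. coli. It replicates from a ColE1/pMB1-type origin and is selected with ampicillin through the β-lactamase (AmpR) gene. It also carries its own lacI repressor gene with the lacI promoter. Remnants typical of pGEX vectors are annotated as well, including a lac promoter/operator with a lacZα fragment and short rop and bom fragments.

The expression cassette is driven by the IPTG-inducible tac promoter with a downstream lac operator, which the plasmid-encoded lac repressor keeps off until induction. The open reading frame begins with Schistosoma japonicum glutathione S-transferase (GST), followed by a short polyhistidine segment and then the wild-type hybrid-binding domain (HBD) of human RNase H1, arranged as tandem repeats according to the catalogue entry. The automated annotation marks only one RNASEH1 fragment, with an unannotated gap between the His tag and that fragment that could hold the other copy, although the table does not confirm this. The records also disagree on tag length: the plasmid name says His6, while the tag field lists His10. The cloning sites are not recorded.

The GST and His tags allow affinity purification of the fusion protein. The duplicated HBD, which binds DNA–RNA hybrids but is separate from the enzyme's catalytic domain, is intended to improve the specificity of hybrid recognition. The associated work used such a sensor for genome-wide profiling of native R loops.
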