Addgene plasmid #171870: pGEX-GST-His6-2_HBD
Purpose: Expresses tandem repeats of HBD domain of RNase H1 for better DNA-RNA Hybrid recognition specificity in bacterial cells
Depositing lab: Kaiwei Liang. Depositing organization: Wuhan University. Publication: Genomic profiling of native R loops with a DNA-RNA hybrid recognition sensor. Wang K, Wang H, Li C, Yin Z, Xiao R, Li Q, Xiang Y, Wang W, Huang J, Chen L, Fang P, Liang K. Sci Adv. 2021 Feb 17;7(8). pii: 7/8/eabe3516. doi: 10.1126/sciadv.abe3516. Print 2021 Feb. PubMed 33597247.
Backbone
  Vector backbone: PGEX-2TK
  Vector type: Bacterial Expression
Growth in bacteria
  Bacterial resistance: Ampicillin, 100 μg/mL
  Growth temperature: 37°C
  Growth strain: DH5alpha
  Growth instructions: T7 Express lysY/Iq (NEB #C3013) should be used for expression.
  Copy number: Unknown
Gene/Insert
  Gene/Insert name: Tandem repeats Hybrid binding domain of Rnase H1
  Species: H. sapiens (human)
  Mutation: WT
  Tag / fusion protein: GST- and His10-tag (N terminal on backbone)
  Cloning method: Restriction Enzyme; 5′ cloning site Unknown (unknown if destroyed); 3′ cloning site Unknown (unknown if destroyed)
Terms and licenses: Academic/Nonprofit Terms; Industry Terms: Not Available to Industry
How to cite: pGEX-GST-His6-2_HBD was a gift from Kaiwei Liang (Addgene plasmid # 171870 ; http://n2t.net/addgene:171870 ; RRID:Addgene_171870)
